>Addgene plasmid #118718 | Desmoplakin II donor only control (F40-based no force control) | addgene full sequence | sequence record 230460 | Addgene NGS Result
TTTGAAAGACCCCACCCGTAGGTGGCAAGCTAGCTTAAGTAACGCCACTTTGCAAGGCATGGAAAAATAC
ATAACTGAGAATAGAAAAGTTCAGATCAAGGTCAGGAACAAAGAAACAGCTGAATACCAAACAGGATATC
TGTGGTAAGCGGTTCCTGCCCCGGCTCAGGGCCAAGAACAGATGAGACAGCTGAGTGATGGGCCAAACAG
GATATCTGTGGTAAGCAGTTCCTGCCCCGGCTCGGGGCCAAGAACAGATGGTCCCCAGATGCGGTCCAGC
CCTCAGCAGTTTCTAGTGAATCATCAGATGTTTCCAGGGTGCCCCAAGGACCTGAAAATGACCCTGTACC
TTATTTGAACTAACCAATCAGTTCGCTTCTCGCTTCTGTTCGCGCGCTTCCGCTCTCCGAGCTCAATAAA
AGAGCCCACAACCCCTCACTCGGCGCGCCAGTCTTCCGATAGACTGCGTCGCCCGGGTACCCGTATTCCC
AATAAAGCCTCTTGCTGTTTGCATCCGAATCGTGGTCTCGCTGTTCCTTGGGAGGGTCTCCTCTGAGTGA
TTGACTACCCACGACGGGGGTCTTTCATTTGGGGGCTCGTCCGGGATTTGGAGACCCCTGCCCAGGGACC
ACCGACCCACCACCGGGAGGTAAGCTGGCCAGCAACTTATCTGTGTCTGTCCGATTGTCTAGTGTCTATG
TTTGATGTTATGCGCCTGCGTCTGTACTAGTTAGCTAACTAGCTCTGTATCTGGCGGACCCGTGGTGGAA
CTGACGAGTTCTGAACACCCGGCCGCAACCCTGGGAGACGTCCCAGGGACTTTGGGGGCCGTTTTTGTGG
CCCGACCTGAGGAAGGGAGTCGATGTGGAATCCGACCCCGTCAGGATATGTGGTTCTGGTAGGAGACGAG
AACCTAAAACAGTTCCCGCCTCCGTCTGAATTTTTGCTTTCGGTTTGGAACCGAAGCCGCGCGTCTTGTC
TGCTGCAGCGCTGCAGCATCGTTCTGTGTTGTCTCTGTCTGACTGTGTTTCTGTATTTGTCTGAAAATTA
GGGCCAGACTGTTACCACTCCCTTAAGTTTGACCTTAGGTCACTGGAAAGATGTCGAGCGGATCGCTCAC
AACCAGTCGGTAGATGTCAAGAAGAGACGTTGGGTTACCTTCTGCTCTGCAGAATGGCCAACCTTTAACG
TCGGATGGCCGCGAGACGGCACCTTTAACCGAGACCTCATCACCCAGGTTAAGATCAAGGTCTTTTCACC
TGGCCCGCATGGACACCCAGACCAGGTCCCCTACATCGTGACCTGGGAAGCCTTGGCTTTTGACCCCCCT
CCCTGGGTCAAGCCCTTTGTACACCCTAAGCCTCCGCCTCCTCTTCCTCCATCCGCCCCGTCTCTCCCCC
TTGAACCTCCTCGTTCGACCCCGCCTCGATCCTCCCTTTATCCAGCCCTCACTCCTTCTCTAGGCGCCGG
AATGATCCCCCGGGCTGCAGGTCGGCCGCCACGACCGGTGCCGCCACCATCCCCTGACCCACGCCCCTGA
CCCCTCACAAGGAGACGACCTTCCATGACCGAGTACAAGCCCACGGTGCGCCTCGCCACCCGCGACGACG
TCCCCCGGGCCGTACGCACCCTCGCCGCCGCGTTCGCCGACTACCCCGCCACGCGCCACACCGTCGACCC
GGACCGCCACATCGAGCGGGTCACCGAGCTGCAAGAACTCTTCCTCACGCGCGTCGGGCTCGACATCGGC
AAGGTGTGGGTCGCGGACGACGGCGCCGCGGTGGCGGTCTGGACCACGCCGGAGAGCGTCGAAGCGGGGG
CGGTGTTCGCCGAGATCGGCCCGCGCATGGCCGAGTTGAGCGGTTCCCGGCTGGCCGCGCAGCAACAGAT
GGAAGGCCTCCTGGCGCCGCACCGGCCCAAGGAGCCCGCGTGGTTCCTGGCCACCGTCGGCGTCTCGCCC
GACCACCAGGGCAAGGGTCTGGGCAGCGCCGTCGTGCTCCCCGGAGTGGAGGCGGCCGAGCGCGCCGGGG
TGCCCGCCTTCCTGGAGACCTCCGCGCCCCGCAACCTCCCCTTCTACGAGCGGCTCGGCTTCACCGTCAC
CGCCGACGTCGAGGTGCCCGAAGGACCGCGCACCTGGTGCATGACCCGCAAGCCCGGTGCCTGACGCCCG
CCCCACGACCCGCAGCGCCCGACCGAAAGGAGCGCACGACCCCATGGCTCCGACCGAAGCCACCCGGGGC
GGCCCCGCCGACCCCGCACCCGCCCCCGAGGCCCACCGACTCTAGTAATAGTAATCAATTACGGGGTCAT
TAGTTCATAGCCCATATATGGAGTTCCGCGTTACATAACTTACGGTAAATGGCCCGCCTGGCTGACCGCC
CAACGACCCCCGCCCATTGACGTCAATAATGACGTATGTTCCCATAGTAACGCCAATAGGGACTTTCCAT
TGACGTCAATGGGTGGAGTATTTACGGTAAACTGCCCACTTGGCAGTACATCAAGTGTATCATATGCCAA
GTACGCCCCCTATTGACGTCAATGACGGTAAATGGCCCGCCTGGCATTATGCCCAGTACATGACCTTATG
GGACTTTCCTACTTGGCAGTACATCTACGTATTAGTCATCGCTATTACCATGGTGATGCGGTTTTGGCAG
TACATCAATGGGCGTGGATAGCGGTTTGACTCACGGGGATTTCCAAGTCTCCACCCCATTGACGTCAATG
GGAGTTTGTTTTGGCACCAAAATCAACGGGACTTTCCAAAATGTCGTAACAACTCCGCCCCATTGACGCA
AATGGGCGGTAGGCGTGTACGGTGGGAGGTCTATATAAGCAGAGCTGGTTTAGTGAACCGTCAGATCCGC
TAGCGCTACCGGACTCAGATCTGGGCCCATAAAGCTTATACGAATTCATGAGCTGCAACGGAGGCTCCCA
CCCGCGGATCAACACTCTGGGCCGCATGATCCGCGCCGAGTCTGGCCCGGACCTGCGCTACGAGGTGACC
AGCGGCGGCGGGGGCACCAGCAGGATGTACTATTCTCGGCGCGGCGTGATCACCGACCAGAACTCGGACG
GCTACTGTCAAACCGGCACGATGTCCAGGCACCAGAACCAGAACACCATCCAGGAGCTGCTGCAGAACTG
CTCCGACTGCTTGATGCGAGCAGAGCTCATCGTGCAGCCTGAATTGAAGTATGGAGATGGAATACAACTG
ACTCGGAGTCGAGAATTGGATGAGTGTTTTGCCCAGGCCAATGACCAAATGGAAATCCTCGACAGCTTGA
TCAGAGAGATGCGGCAGATGGGCCAGCCCTGTGATGCTTACCAGAAAAGGCTTCTTCAGCTCCAAGAGCA
AATGCGAGCCCTTTATAAAGCCATCAGTGTCCCACGAGTCCGCAGGGCCAGCTCCAAGGGTGGTGGAGGC
TACACTTGTCAGAGTGGCTCTGGCTGGGATGAGTTCACCAAACATGTCACCAGTGAATGTTTGGGGTGGA
TGAGGCAGCAAAGGGCGGAGATGGACATGGTGGCCTGGGGTGTGGACCTGGCCTCAGTGGAGCAGCACAT
TAACAGCCACCGGGGCATCCACAACTCCATCGGCGACTATCGCTGGCAGCTGGACAAAATCAAAGCCGAC
CTGCGCGAGAAATCTGCGATCTACCAGTTGGAGGAGGAGTATGAAAACCTGCTGAAAGCGTCCTTTGAGA
GGATGGATCACCTGCGACAGCTGCAGAACATCATTCAGGCCACGTCCAGGGAGATCATGTGGATCAATGA
CTGCGAGGAGGAGGAGCTGCTGTACGACTGGAGCGACAAGAACACCAACATCGCTCAGAAACAGGAGGCC
TTCTCCATACGCATGAGTCAACTGGAAGTTAAAGAAAAAGAGCTCAATAAGCTGAAACAAGAAAGTGACC
AACTTGTCCTCAATCAGCATCCAGCTTCAGACAAAATTGAGGCCTATATGGACACTCTGCAGACGCAGTG
GAGTTGGATTCTTCAGATCACCAAGTGCATTGATGTTCATCTGAAAGAAAATGCTGCCTACTTTCAGTTT
TTTGAAGAGGCGCAGTCTACTGAAGCATACCTGAAGGGGCTCCAGGACTCCATCAGGAAGAAGTACCCCT
GCGACAAGAACATGCCCCTGCAGCACCTGCTGGAACAGATCAAGGAGCTGGAGAAAGAACGAGAGAAAAT
CCTTGAATACAAGCGTCAGGTGCAGAACTTGGTAAACAAGTCTAAGAAGATTGTACAGCTGAAGCCTCGT
AACCCAGACTACAGAAGCAATAAACCCATTATTCTCAGAGCTCTCTGTGACTACAAACAAGATCAGAAAA
TCGTGCATAAGGGGGATGAGTGTATCCTGAAGGACAACAACGAGCGCAGCAAGTGGTACGTGACGGGCCC
GGGAGGCGTTGACATGCTTGTTCCCTCTGTGGGGCTGATCATCCCTCCTCCGAACCCACTGGCCGTGGAC
CTCTCTTGCAAGATTGAGCAGTACTACGAAGCCATCTTGGCTCTGTGGAACCAGCTCTACATCAACATGA
AGAGCCTGGTGTCCTGGCACTACTGCATGATTGACATAGAGAAGATCAGGGCCATGACAATCGCCAAGCT
GAAAACAATGCGGCAGGAAGATTACATGAAGACGATAGCCGACCTTGAGTTACATTACCAAGAGTTCATC
AGAAATAGCCAAGGCTCAGAGATGTTTGGAGATGATGACAAGCGGAAAATACAGTCTCAGTTCACCGATG
CCCAGAAGCATTACCAGACCCTGGTCATTCAGCTCCCTGGCTATCCCCAGCACCAGACAGTGACCACAAC
TGAAATCACTCATCATGGAACCTGCCAAGATGTCAACCATAATAAAGTAATTGAAACCAACAGAGAAAAT
GACAAGCAAGAAACATGGATGCTGATGGAGCTGCAGAAGATTCGCAGGCAGATAGAGCACTGCGAGGGCA
GGATGACTCTCAAAAACCTCCCTCTAGCAGACCAGGGGTCTTCTCACCACATCACAGTGAAAATTAACGA
GCTTAAGAGTGTGCAGAATGATTCACAAGCAATTGCTGAGGTTCTCAACCAGCTTAAAGATATGCTTGCC
AACTTCAGAGGTTCTGAAAAGTACTGCTATTTACAGAATGAAGTATTTGGACTATTTCAGAAACTGGAAA
ATATCAATGGTGTTACAGATGGCTACTTAAATAGCTTATGCACAGTAAGGGCACTGCTCCAGGCTATTCT
CCAAACAGAAGACATGTTAAAGGTTTATGAAGCCAGGCTCACTGAGGAGGAAACTGTCTGCCTGGACCTG
GATAAAGTGGAAGCTTACCGCTGTGGACTGAAGAAAATAAAAAATGACTTGAACTTGAAGAAGTCGTTGT
TGGCCACTATGAAGACAGAACTACAGAAAGCCCAGCAGATCCACTCTCAGACTTCACAGCAGTATCCACT
TTATGATCTGGACTTGGGCAAGTTCGGTGAAAAAGTCACACAGCTGACAGACCGCTGGCAAAGGATAGAT
AAACAGATCGACTTTAGATTATGGGACCTGGAGAAACAAATCAAGCAATTGAGGAATTATCGTGATAACT
ATCAGGCTTTCTGCAAGTGGCTCTATGATGCTAAACGCCGCCAGGATTCCTTAGAATCCATGAAATTTGG
AGATTCCAACACAGTCATGCGGTTTTTGAATGAGCAGAAGAACTTGCACAGTGAAATATCTGGCAAACGA
GACAAATCAGAGGAAGTACAAAAAATTGCTGAACTTTGCGCCAATTCAATTAAGGATTATGAGCTCCAGC
TGGCCTCATACACCTCAGGACTGGAAACTCTGCTGAACATACCTATCAAGAGGACCATGATTCAGTCCCC
TTCTGGGGTGATTCTGCAAGAGGCTGCAGATGTTCATGCTCGGTACATTGAACTACTTACAAGATCTGGA
GACTATTACAGGTTCTTAAGTGAGATGCTGAAGAGTTTGGAAGATCTGAAGCTGAAAAATACCAAGATCG
AAGTTTTGGAAGAGGAGCTCAGACTGGCCCGAGATGCCAACTCGGAAAACTGTAATAAGAACAAATTCCT
GGATCAGAACCTGCAGAAATACCAGGCAGAGTGTTCCCAGTTCAAAGCGAAGCTTGCGAGCCTGGAGGAG
CTGAAGAGACAGGCTGAGCTGGATGGGAAGTCGGCTAAGCAAAATCTAGACAAGTGCTACGGCCAAATAA
AAGAACTCAATGAGAAGATCACCCGACTGACTTATGAGATTGAAGATGAAAAGAGAAGAAGAAAATCTGT
GGAAGACAGATTTGACCAACAGAAGAATGACTATGACCAACTGCAGAAAGCAAGGCAATGTGAAAAGGAG
AACCTTGGTTGGCAGAAATTAGAGTCTGAGAAAGCCATCAAGGAGAAGGAGTACGAGATTGAAAGGTTGA
GGGTTCTACTGCAGGAAGAAGGCACCCGGAAGAGAGAATATGAAAATGAGCTGGCAAAGGCATCTAATAG
GATTCAGGAATCAAAGAATCAGTGTACTCAGGTGGTACAGGAAAGAGAGAGCCTTCTGGTGAAAATCAAA
GTCCTGGAGCAAGACAAGGCAAGGCTGCAGAGGCTGGAGGATGAGCTGAATCGTGCAAAATCAACTCTAG
AGGCAGAAACCAGGGTGAAACAGCGCCTGGAGTGTGAGAAACAGCAAATTCAGAATGACCTGAATCAGTG
GAAGACTCAATATTCCCGCAAGGAGGAGGCTATTAGGAAGATAGAATCGGAAAGAGAAAAGAGTGAGAGA
GAGAAGAACAGTCTTAGGAGTGAGATCGAAAGACTCCAAGCAGAGATCAAGAGAATTGAAGAGAGGTGCA
GGCGTAAGCTGGAGGATTCTACCAGGGAGACACAGTCACAGTTAGAAACAGAACGCTCCCGATATCAGAG
GGAGATTGATAAACTCAGACAGCGCCCATATGGGTCCCATCGAGAGGTCGAGATGGTGAGCAAAGGCGAA
GAGCTGTTCACCGGCGTGGTGCCCATCCTGGTGGAGCTGGACGGCGACGTGAACGGCCACAAGTTCAGCG
TGAGCGGCGAGGGCGAGGGCGACGCCACCTACGGCAAGCTGACCCTGAAGCTGCTGTGCACCACCGGCAA
GCTGCCCGTGCCCTGGCCCACCCTGGTGACCACCCTGGGCTACGGCGTGCAGTGCTTCGCCCGGTACCCC
GACCACATGAAGCAGCACGACTTCTTCAAGAGCGCCATGCCCGAGGGCTACGTGCAGGAGCGGACCATCT
TCTTCAAGGACGACGGCAACTACAAGACCCGGGCCGAGGTGAAGTTCGAGGGCGACACCCTGGTGAACCG
GATCGAGCTGAAGGGCATCGACTTCAAGGAGGACGGCAACATCCTGGGCCACAAGCTGGAGTACAACTAC
AACAGCCACAACGTGTACATCACCGCCGACAAGCAGAAGAACGGCATCAAGGCCAACTTCAAGATCCGGC
ACAACATCGAGGACGGCGGCGTGCAGCTGGCCGACCACTACCAGCAGAACACCCCCATCGGCGACGGCCC
CGTGCTGCTGCCCGACAACCACTACCTGAGCTACCAGAGCGCCCTGTTCAAGGACCCCAACGAGAAGCGG
GACCACATGGTGCTGCTGGAGTTCCTGACCGCCGCCGGATCCGGGCCAGGTGGAGCAGGGCCAGGTGGTG
CAGGGCCAGGTGGTGCAGGGCCAGGTGGTGCAGGGCCCGGTGGTGCAGGTCCAGGTGGTGCAGGTCCAGG
TGGTGCTGGTCCAGGTGGTGCTGGATCCATGGTGAGCAAGGGCGAGGAGGATAACATGGCCATCATCAAG
GAGTTCATGCGCTTCAAGGTGCACATGGAGGGCTCCGTGAACGGCCACGAGTTCGAGATCGAGGGCGAGG
GCGAGGGCCGCCCCTACGAGGGCACCCAGACCGCCAAGCTGAAGGTGACCAAGGGTGGCCCCCTGCCCTT
CGCCTGGGACATCCTGTCCCCTCAGTTCATGCTCGGCTCCAAGGCCTACGTGAAGCACCCCGCCGACATC
CCCGACTACTTGAAGCTGTCCTTCCCCGAGGGCTTCAAGTGGGAGCGCGTGATGAACTTCGAGGACGGCG
GCGTGGTGACCGTGACCCAGGACTCCTCCCTGCAGGACGGCGAGTTCATCTACAAGGTGAAGCTGCGCGG
CACCAACTTCCCCTCCGACGGCCCCGTAATGCAGAAGAAGACCATGGGCTGGGAGGCCTCCTCCGAGCGG
ATGTACCCCGAGGACGGCGCCCTGAAGGGCGAGATCAAGCAGAGGCTGAAGCTGAAGGACGGCGGCCACT
ACGACGCTGAGGTCAAGACCACCTACAAGGCCAAGAAGCCCGTGCAGCTGCCCGGCGCCTACAACGTCAA
CATCAAGTTGGACATCACCTCCCACAACGAGGACTACACCATCGTGGAACAGTACGAACGCGCCGAGGGC
CGCCACTCCACCGGCGGCATGGACGAGCTGTACAAGTAAGCGGCCGCCTCGGCCAAACATCGATAGCGGC
CGCCTATACATCGATAAAATAAAAGATTTTATTTAGTCTCCAGAAAAAGGGGGGAATGAAAGACCCCACC
TGTAGGTTTGGCAAGCTAGCTTAAGTAACGCCATTTTGCAAGGCATGGAAAAATACATAACTGAGAATAG
AGAAGTTCAGATCAAGGTCAGGAACAGATGGAACAGCTGAATATGGGCCAAACAGGATATCTGTGGTAAG
CAGTTCCTGCCCCGGCTCAGGGCCAAGAACAGATGGAACAGCTGAATATGGGCCAAACAGGATATCTGTG
GTAAGCAGTTCCTGCCCCGGCTCAGGGCCAAGAACAGATGGTCCCCAGATGCGGTCCAGCCCTCAGCAGT
TTCTAGAGAACCATCAGATGTTTCCAGGGTGCCCCAAGGACCTGAAATGACCCTGTGCCTTATTTGAACT
AACCAATCAGTTCGCTTCTCGCTTCTGTTCGCGCGCTTCTGCTCCCCGAGCTCAATAAAAGAGCCCACAA
CCCCTCACTCGGGGCGCCAGTCCTCCGATTGACTGAGTCGCCCGGGTACCCGTGTATCCAATAAACCCTC
TTGCAGTTGCATCCGACTTGTGGTCTCGCTGTTCCTTGGGAGGGTCTCCTCTGAGTGATTGACTACCCGT
CAGCGGGGGTCTTTCATTTGGGGGCTCGTCCGGGATCGGGAGACCCCTGCCCAGGGACCACCGACCCACC
ACCGGGAGGTAAGCTGGCTGCCTCGCGCGTTTCGGTGATGACGGTGAAAACCTCTGACACATGCAGCTCC
CGGAGACGGTCACAGCTTGTCTGTAAGCGGATGCCGGGAGCAGACAAGCCCGTCAGGGCGCGTCAGCGGG
TGTTGGCGGGTGTCGGGGCGCAGCCATGACCCAGTCACGTAGCGATAGCGGAGTGTACTGATAACTTCGT
ATAATGTATGCTATACGAAGTTATTAGGTCTGAAGAGGAGTTTACGTCCAGCCAAGCTAGGGCCGCGATC
CGGAACCCTTAATATAACTTCGTATAATGTATGCTATACGAAGTTATCAGTACTGGCTTAACTATGCGGC
ATCAGAGCAGATTGTACTGAGAGTGCACCATATGCGGTGTGAAATACCGCACAGATGCGTAAGGAGAAAA
TACCGCATCAGGCGCTCTTCCGCTTCCTCGCTCACTGACTCGCTGCGCTCGGTCGTTCGGCTGCGGCGAG
CGGTATCAGCTCACTCAAAGGCGGTAATACGGTTATCCACAGAATCAGGGGATAACGCAGGAAAGAACAT
GTGAGCAAAAGGCCAGCAAAAGGCCAGGAACCGTAAAAAGGCCGCGTTGCTGGCGTTTTTCCATAGGCTC
CGCCCCCCTGACGAGCATCACAAAAATCGACGCTCAAGTCAGAGGTGGCGAAACCCGACAGGACTATAAA
GATACCAGGCGTTTCCCCCTGGAAGCTCCCTCGTGCGCTCTCCTGTTCCGACCCTGCCGCTTACCGGATA
CCTGTCCGCCTTTCTCCCTTCGGGAAGCGTGGCGCTTTCTCATAGCTCACGCTGTAGGTATCTCAGTTCG
GTGTAGGTCGTTCGCTCCAAGCTGGGCTGTGTGCACGAACCCCCCGTTCAGCCCGACCGCTGCGCCTTAT
CCGGTAACTATCGTCTTGAGTCCAACCCGGTAAGACACGACTTATCGCCACTGGCAGCAGCCACTGGTAA
CAGGATTAGCAGAGCGAGGTATGTAGGCGGTGCTACAGAGTTCTTGAAGTGGTGGCCTAACTACGGCTAC
ACTAGAAGGACAGTATTTGGTATCTGCGCTCTGCTGAAGCCAGTTACCTTCGGAAAAAGAGTTGGTAGCT
CTTGATCCGGCAAACAAACCACCGCTGGTAGCGGTGGTTTTTTTGTTTGCAAGCAGCAGATTACGCGCAG
AAAAAAAGGATCTCAAGAAGATCCTTTGATCTTTTCTACGGGGTCTGACGCTCAGTGGAACGAAAACTCA
CGTTAAGGGATTTTGGTCATGAGATTATCAAAAAGGATCTTCACCTAGATCCTTTTAAATTAAAAATGAA
GTTTTAAATCAATCTAAAGTATATATGAGTAAACTTGGTCTGACAGTTACCAATGCTTAATCAGTGAGGC
ACCTATCTCAGCGATCTGTCTATTTCGTTCATCCATAGTTGCCTGACTCCCCGTCGTGTAGATAACTACG
ATACGGGAGGGCTTACCATCTGGCCCCAGTGCTGCAATGATACCGCGAGACCCACGCTCACCGGCTCCAG
ATTTATCAGCAATAAACCAGCCAGCCGGAAGGGCCGAGCGCAGAAGTGGTCCTGCAACTTTATCCGCCTC
CATCCAGTCTATTAATTGTTGCCGGGAAGCTAGAGTAAGTAGTTCGCCAGTTAATAGTTTGCGCAACGTT
GTTGCCATTGCTGCAGGCATCGTGGTGTCACGCTCGTCGTTTGGTATGGCTTCATTCAGCTCCGGTTCCC
AACGATCAAGGCGAGTTACATGATCCCCCATGTTGTGCAAAAAAGCGGTTAGCTCCTTCGGTCCTCCGAT
CGTTGTCAGAAGTAAGTTGGCCGCAGTGTTATCACTCATGGTTATGGCAGCACTGCATAATTCTCTTACT
GTCATGCCATCCGTAAGATGCTTTTCTGTGACTGGTGAGTACTCAACCAAGTCATTCTGAGAATAGTGTA
TGCGGCGACCGAGTTGCTCTTGCCCGGCGTCAACACGGGATAATACCGCGCCACATAGCAGAACTTTAAA
AGTGCTCATCATTGGAAAACGTTCTTCGGGGCGAAAACTCTCAAGGATCTTACCGCTGTTGAGATCCAGT
TCGATGTAACCCACTCGTGCACCCAACTGATCTTCAGCATCTTTTACTTTCACCAGCGTTTCTGGGTGAG
CAAAAACAGGAAGGCAAAATGCCGCAAAAAAGGGAATAAGGGCGACACGGAAATGTTGAATACTCATACT
CTTCCTTTTTCAATATTATTGAAGCATTTATCAGGGTTATTGTCTCATGAGCGGATACATATTTGAATGT
ATTTAGAAAAATAAACAAATAGGGGTTCCGCGCACATTTCCCCGAAAAGTGCCACCTGACGTCTAAGAAA
CCATTATTATCATGACATTAACCTATAAAAATAGGCGTATCACGAGGCCCTTTCGTCTTCAAGAATTGCT
AGCAATTGCTAGCAATTGCTAGCAATTCATACCAGATCACCGAAAACTGTCCTCCAAATGTGTCCCCCTC
ACACTCCCAAATTCGCGGGCTTCTGCCTCTTAGACCACTCTACCCTATTCCCCACACTCACCGGAGCCAA
AGCCGCGGCCCTTCCGTTTCTTTGCT
Features (pLannotate 1.2.2; 24 found; start..end, strand, type, name):
      3..110     +  LTR            3' LTR (ΔU3) (fragment): self-inactivating 3' long terminal repeat (LTR) from Moloney murine leukemia virus
    127..184     +  LTR            LTR (fragment): long terminal repeat from Moloney murine leukemia virus
    198..261     +  LTR            LTR (fragment): long terminal repeat from Moloney murine leukemia virus
    414..589     +  LTR            5' LTR (truncated): truncated long terminal repeat from Moloney murine sarcoma virus
    711..985     +  misc_feature   MESV Ψ (fragment): packaging signal of murine embryonic stem cell virus
   1052..1468    +  CDS            gag (truncated): truncated Moloney murine leukemia virus (MMLV) gag gene lacking the start codon
   1474..1491    +  misc_feature   MCS (fragment): pBluescript multiple cloning site
   1565..2164    +  CDS            PuroR: puromycin N-acetyltransferase; pac from Streptomyces alboniger; confers resistance to puromycin
   2214..2279    +  CDS            dmpM (fragment): DMPM_STRAD - Protein inferred from homology: Swiss-Prot protein existence level 3. From Streptomyces alboniger.
   2339..2642    +  enhancer       CMV enhancer: human cytomegalovirus immediate early enhancer
   2643..2846    +  promoter       CMV promoter: human cytomegalovirus (CMV) immediate early promoter
   2869..2892    +  misc_feature   MCS (fragment): multiple cloning site
   2918..6766    +  CDS            DSP (fragment): DESP_HUMAN - Experimental evidence at protein level: Swiss-Prot protein existence level 1. Major high molecular weight protein of desmosomes. Involved in the organization of the desmosomal cadherin-plakoglobin complexes into discrete plasma membrane domains and in the anchoring of intermediate filaments to the desmosomes. From Homo sapiens (Human).
   6983..7669    +  CDS            YPet: YPet is a basic (constitutively fluorescent) yellow fluorescent protein published in 2005, derived from Aequorea victoria. It has moderate acid sensitivity.
   7799..8508    +  CDS            mCherry (fragment): monomeric derivative of DsRed fluorescent protein (Shaner et al., 2004) mammalian codon-optimized
   8595..9188    +  LTR            LTR: long terminal repeat from Moloney murine leukemia virus
   9257..9297    +  CDS            rop (fragment): Rop protein, which maintains plasmids at low copy number; rop
   9399..9437    +  misc_feature   bom (fragment): basis of mobility region from pBR322
   9441..9474    -  protein_bind   loxP: Cre-mediated recombination occurs in the 8-bp core sequence (GCATACAT). Cre recombinase
   9534..9567    -  protein_bind   loxP: Cre-mediated recombination occurs in the 8-bp core sequence (GCATACAT). Cre recombinase
   9571..9672    +  misc_feature   bom (fragment): basis of mobility region from pBR322
   9858..10446   -  rep_origin     ori: high-copy-number ColE1/pMB1/pBR322/pUC origin of replication
  10617..11477   -  CDS            AmpR: β-lactamase; bla; confers resistance to ampicillin, carbenicillin, and related antibiotics
  11478..11582   -  promoter       AmpR promoter: bla
