[The description below was written by a language model from this plasmid's Addgene catalogue record and pLannotate feature annotations shown in this document.]
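Description:
Desmoplakin II donor only control (F40-based no force control) is a retroviral mammalian expression plasmid of about 11.9 kb, built on the Clontech pLPCX backbone with a modified multiple cloning site. The viral portion consists of murine leukemia/sarcoma virus-derived 5′ LTR sequences, a Ψ packaging signal with a truncated gag region, and a downstream Moloney MLV LTR, so the cassette between the LTRs can be packaged into retroviral particles and integrated into target cells. Within this unit a puromycin N-acetyltransferase gene, presumably expressed from the 5′ LTR as in the parental vector, allows selection of transduced or transfected cells. An internal CMV enhancer/promoter drives the insert. In bacteria the plasmid is maintained through a ColE1/pMB1-type origin and ampicillin resistance, and the record lists it as low copy. The annotation also detects two loxP sites among bom and rop fragments in the bacterial backbone; the record gives them no function.

The insert, about 5.6 kb and assembled by Gibson cloning, encodes human desmoplakin II truncated after residue 1353. It is fused at its C terminus to a tension sensor module made of YPet(short), the F40 linker peptide and mCherry. Because the module sits at the end of a truncated protein rather than between two load-bearing domains, it cannot be stretched, which is the basis of the no-force control. Here mCherry also carries the Y72L mutation, which disrupts chromophore formation, so no functional FRET acceptor is present. The construct therefore reports the lifetime of the YPet donor alone, the reference value used to calculate FRET in fluorescence lifetime measurements with the F40-based desmoplakin II tension sensor, which was used to study mechanical loading of desmosomes.
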