Addgene plasmid #118718: Desmoplakin II donor only control (F40-based no force control)
Purpose: The donor (YPet(short)) only control for the no force control of the F40-based human desmoplakin II tension sensor provides the donor only lifetime used in lifetime measurements to determine FRET.
Depositing lab: Carsten Grashoff. Depositing organization: Max Planck Institute of Biochemistry. Publication: Mechanical loading of desmosomes depends on the magnitude and orientation of external stress. Price AJ, Cost AL, Ungewiss H, Waschke J, Dunn AR, Grashoff C. Nat Commun. 2018 Dec 11;9(1):5284. doi: 10.1038/s41467-018-07523-0. PubMed 30538252.
Backbone
  Vector backbone: pLPCX
  Backbone manufacturer: Clontech
  Backbone size w/o insert (bp): 6265
  Total vector size (bp): 11856
  Modifications to backbone: modified multiple cloning site
  Vector type: Mammalian Expression, Retroviral
  Selectable markers: Puromycin
Growth in bacteria
  Bacterial resistance: Ampicillin, 100 μg/mL
  Growth temperature: 37°C
  Growth strain: NEB Stable
  Copy number: Low Copy
Gene/Insert
  Gene/Insert name: human Desmoplakin II (1-1353)-[YPet(short)-F40-mCherry(Y72L)] (alt names: Desmoplakin II donor only control for F40-based no force control; DPII-tr (YF40dC))
  Species: H. sapiens (human)
  Insert size (bp): 5589
  Mutation: truncation after aa1353; Y72L mutation in mCherry to disrupt chromophore formation
  GenBank ID: NM_001008844.1
  Entrez Gene: DSP (a.k.a. DCWHKTA, DP)
  Promoter: CMV
  Tag / fusion protein: YPet(short)-F40-mCherry(Y72L) (C terminal on insert)
  Cloning method: Gibson Cloning
  Sequencing primers: 5′ AGCTcGTTTAGTGAACCGTCAGATC; 3′ ACCTACAGGTGGGGTCTTTCATTCCC
Resource information
  A portion of this plasmid was derived from a plasmid made by: Desmoplakin I-GFP (Addgene, #32227) from Kathleen Green used as a template for Desmoplakin II and F40-based tension sensor module (Addgene, #101252) from Carsten Grashoff
Terms and licenses: Academic/Nonprofit Terms; Industry Terms: Not Available to Industry
How to cite: Desmoplakin II donor only control (F40-based no force control) was a gift from Carsten Grashoff (Addgene plasmid # 118718 ; http://n2t.net/addgene:118718 ; RRID:Addgene_118718)
